Addgene plasmid #111471: B3-1
Purpose: translational initiation factor 2
Depositing lab: Cheemeng Tan. Depositing organization: University of California, Davis. Publication: Synthetic microbial consortia enable rapid assembly of pure translation machinery. Villarreal F, Contreras-Llano LE, Chavez M, Ding Y, Fan J, Pan T, Tan C. Nat Chem Biol. 2018 Jan;14(1):29-35. doi: 10.1038/nchembio.2514. Epub 2017 Nov 13. PubMed 29131146.
Backbone
  Vector backbone: pSC101
  Vector type: Bacterial Expression
Growth in bacteria
  Bacterial resistance: Kanamycin, 50 μg/mL
  Growth temperature: 37°C
  Growth strain: DH5alpha
  Copy number: Low Copy
Gene/Insert
  Gene/Insert name: translational initiation factor 2
  Tag / fusion protein: 6xHis (N terminal on insert)
  Cloning method: Gibson Cloning
Terms and licenses: Academic/Nonprofit Terms; Industry Terms: Not Available to Industry
Depositor comments: Gene comes from E.coli.
How to cite: B3-1 was a gift from Cheemeng Tan (Addgene plasmid # 111471 ; http://n2t.net/addgene:111471 ; RRID:Addgene_111471)
