[The description below was written by a language model from this plasmid's Addgene catalogue record and pLannotate feature annotations shown in this document.]
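Description:
B3-1 is a low-copy bacterial expression plasmid built on a pSC101 backbone that carries the Escherichia coli gene infB, encoding translation initiation factor 2 (IF2). Replication depends on the pSC101 origin together with the Rep101 (RepA) protein encoded next to it, which keeps the plasmid at low copy number. Selection is by kanamycin through the neo (nptII) aminoglycoside phosphotransferase gene, which is followed by a lambda t0 terminator. Short annotated fragments of a tetracycline resistance gene and of the Tn5 transposase appear to be non-functional remnants of earlier cloning steps rather than working parts.

The expression cassette is a T7lac arrangement: a T7 promoter followed directly by a lac operator, the strong ribosome binding site from phage T7 gene 10, the infB coding sequence and a T7 terminator. Transcription therefore requires a host that supplies T7 RNA polymerase, and lac repressor bound at the operator keeps it off until an inducer such as IPTG is added. No lacI gene is annotated on the plasmid, so the repressor would presumably have to come from the host. The catalogue entry lists an N-terminal 6xHis tag on the insert for affinity purification. The feature table does not annotate this tag separately, although there is a short gap between the RBS and the start of infB where it could lie. A small fragment matching a T7 gene 10B-derived solubility tag lies between the gene and the terminator and is probably residual vector sequence. The insert was assembled by Gibson cloning. The associated publication concerns assembling pure translation machinery from synthetic microbial consortia, so this plasmid most likely serves to produce His-tagged IF2 as one component of a reconstituted cell-free translation system.
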