Features (pLannotate 1.2.2; 12 found; start..end, strand, type, name):
     72..90      +  promoter       T7 promoter: promoter for bacteriophage T7 RNA polymerase
     91..115     +  protein_bind   lac operator: The lac repressor binds to the lac operator to inhibit transcription in E. coli. This inhibition can be relieved by adding lactose or isopropyl-β-D-thiogalactopyranoside (IPTG). lac repressor encoded by lacI
    130..152     +  RBS            RBS: efficient ribosome binding site from bacteriophage T7 gene 10 (Olins and Rangwala, 1989)
    180..2849    +  CDS            infB: IF2_ECOLI - Also known as gicD, ssyG. Experimental evidence at protein level: Swiss-Prot protein existence level 1. One of the essential components for the initiation of protein synthesis. May protect N-formylmethionyl-tRNA(fMet) from spontaneous hydrolysis. Promotes N-formylmethionyl-tRNA(fMet) binding to the 30S pre-initiation complex (PIC) (PubMed:1764105, PubMed:20224578). Also involved in the hydrolysis of GTP during the formation of the 70S ribosomal complex. Upon addition of the 50S ribosomal subunit, IF-1, IF-2 and IF-3 are released leaving the mature 70S translation initiation complex
   2883..2932    +  CDS            SET1 (fragment): solubility-enhancement tag derived from T7 phage gene 10B
   2940..2987    +  terminator     T7 terminator: transcription terminator for bacteriophage T7 RNA polymerase
   3010..3071    -  CDS            TcR (fragment): tetracycline efflux protein; tet; confers resistance to tetracycline
   3596..4546    -  CDS            Rep101: RepA protein needed for replication with the pSC101 origin; rep101
   4594..4816    -  rep_origin     pSC101 ori: low-copy replication origin that requires the Rep101 protein
   5308..5402    -  terminator     lambda t0 terminator: transcription terminator from phage lambda
   5436..6227    -  CDS            neo: KKA2_KLEPN - Also known as kan, nptII. Experimental evidence at protein level: Swiss-Prot protein existence level 1. Resistance to kanamycin, neomycin, paromomycin, ribostamycin, butirosin and gentamicin B. From Klebsiella pneumoniae.
   6259..6378    -  CDS            tnpA (fragment): TN5P_ECOLX - Also known as tnp. Experimental evidence at protein level: Swiss-Prot protein existence level 1. Mediates transposition of transposon Tn5 by a 'cut and paste' mechanism. First, the monomeric transposase binds the 19 bp inverted DNA repeats flanking the transposon. Then, dimerization of the DNA- bound transposase creates a synaptic DNA complex. After nicking of the first DNA strand, excision of the transposon proceeds through a series of intermediates. The transposase then mediates the insertion of the transposon at a new site by strand transfer. The activity of the wild- type tran
>Addgene plasmid #111471 | B3-1 | addgene full sequence | sequence record 222068 | Addgene NGS Result
CATGACATTAACCTATAAAAATAGGCGGATCACGAGGCCCTTTCGTCTTCACCTCGATGATCCCGCGAAA
TTAATACGACTCACTATAGGGGAATTGAGAGCGGATAACAATTCCCCTCTAGAAATAATTTTGTTTAACT
TTAAGAAGGAGATATACCATGCATCATCATCACCATCATTTAACAGATGTAACGATTAAAACGCTGGCCG
CAGAGCGACAGACCTCCGTGGAACGCCTGGTACAGCAATTTGCTGATGCAGGTATCCGGAAGTCTGCTGA
CGACTCTGTGTCTGCACAAGAGAAACAGACTTTGATTGACCACCTGAATCAGAAAAATTCAGGCCCGGAC
AAATTGACGCTGCAACGTAAAACACGCAGCACCCTTAACATTCCTGGTACCGGTGGAAAAAGCAAATCGG
TACAAATCGAAGTCCGCAAGAAACGCACCTTTGTGAAACGCGATCCGCAAGAGGCTGAACGCCTTGCAGC
GGAAGAGCAAGCGCAGCGTGAAGCGGAAGAGCAAGCCCGTCGTGAGGCAGAAGAATCGGCTAAACGCGAG
GCGCAACAAAAAGCTGAACGTGAGGCCGCAGAACAAGCTAAGCGTGAAGCTGCTGAACAAGCGAAACGTG
AAGCTGCGGAAAAAGACAAAGTGAGCAATCAACAAGACGATATGACTAAAAACGCCCAGGCTGAAAAAGC
CCGCCGTGAGCAGGAAGCTGCAGAGCTCAAGCGTAAAGCTGAAGAAGAAGCGCGTCGTAAACTCGAAGAA
GAAGCACGTCGCGTTGCTGAAGAAGCACGTCGTATGGCGGAAGAAAACAAATGGACTGATAACGCGGAAC
CGACTGAAGATTCCAGCGATTATCACGTCACTACTTCTCAACATGCTCGCCAGGCAGAAGACGAAAGCGA
TCGTGAAGTCGAAGGCGGCCGTGGCCGTGGTCGTAACGCGAAAGCAGCGCGTCCGAAGAAAGGCAACAAA
CACGCTGAATCAAAAGCTGATCGTGAAGAAGCACGCGCAGCAGTACGTGGCGGTAAAGGCGGAAAACGTA
AAGGTTCTTCGCTGCAGCAAGGCTTCCAGAAGCCTGCTCAGGCCGTTAACCGTGACGTTGTGATCGGCGA
AACTATCACCGTTGGCGAACTGGCGAACAAGATGGCGGTTAAAGGCTCTCAGGTCATCAAAGCGATGATG
AAACTGGGCGCAATGGCAACCATCAACCAGGTTATCGATCAGGAAACCGCACAGCTGGTTGCTGAAGAGA
TGGGCCATAAAGTTATCCTGCGTCGTGAAAACGAGCTGGAAGAGGCGGTAATGAGCGACCGTGACACGGG
TGCTGCGGCTGAACCGCGCGCGCCGGTTGTGACCATCATGGGTCACGTTGACCACGGTAAAACCTCTCTG
CTGGACTACATTCGTTCAACGAAAGTGGCCTCTGGCGAAGCGGGCGGCATTACCCAGCACATTGGTGCAT
ACCACGTTGAAACTGAAAACGGCATGATCACCTTCCTGGACACCCCGGGGCACGCCGCGTTTACTTCAAT
GCGTGCTCGTGGTGCGCAGGCAACGGACATCGTAGTCCTGGTTGTTGCTGCCGACGACGGTGTGATGCCG
CAGACCATCGAAGCAATCCAGCACGCGAAAGCGGCGCAGGTACCGGTGGTGGTTGCAGTGAACAAGATCG
ATAAACCAGAAGCTGATCCGGATCGCGTTAAGAACGAACTCTCCCAGTACGGCATCCTGCCGGAAGAGTG
GGGCGGTGAAAGCCAGTTCGTACACGTATCTGCGAAAGCGGGTACCGGTATCGATGAACTGCTGGACGCT
ATCCTGCTGCAGGCGGAAGTTCTGGAGCTGAAAGCGGTACGTAAAGGTATGGCGAGCGGTGCGGTTATCG
AATCCTTCCTCGATAAAGGTCGTGGTCCGGTTGCTACCGTTCTGGTACGTGAAGGTACTCTGCACAAGGG
CGATATCGTTCTGTGTGGCTTCGAATACGGTCGTGTTCGTGCGATGCGTAACGAACTGGGTCAGGAAGTG
CTGGAAGCGGGTCCGTCCATTCCGGTGGAAATCCTCGGCCTGTCCGGCGTACCGGCTGCGGGTGATGAAG
TTACCGTTGTACGTGACGAGAAGAAAGCGCGTGAAGTTGCACTCTATCGTCAGGGTAAATTCCGCGAAGT
TAAACTGGCGCGTCAGCAGAAATCTAAACTCGAGAACATGTTCGCCAACATGACCGAAGGCGAAGTTCAC
GAAGTGAATATCGTCCTGAAGGCAGACGTACAGGGTTCTGTCGAAGCGATCTCCGACTCCTTGCTGAAAC
TGTCTACTGACGAAGTTAAAGTGAAGATCATCGGTTCTGGCGTAGGTGGTATCACCGAAACCGACGCCAC
CCTGGCTGCGGCGTCCAACGCCATCCTGGTTGGCTTTAACGTACGTGCTGATGCCTCTGCACGTAAAGTG
ATTGAAGCGGAAAGCCTGGATCTGCGTTACTACTCCGTCATCTATAACCTGATTGACGAAGTGAAAGCGG
CGATGAGCGGTATGCTGTCTCCGGAACTGAAACAGCAGATTATCGGTCTGGCGGAAGTTCGTGACGTGTT
CAAATCGCCGAAATTTGGTGCCATCGCAGGCTGTATGGTTACCGAAGGTGTGGTTAAACGTCACAACCCG
ATCCGCGTTCTGCGTGACAACGTGGTTATCTACGAAGGCGAGCTGGAGTCCCTGCGCCGCTTCAAAGATG
ACGTTAACGAAGTCCGTAACGGTATGGAATGTGGTATCGGCGTTAAGAACTACAACGACGTCCGCACTGG
CGATGTGATCGAAGTATTCGAAATCATCGAGATCCAACGTACCATTGCTTATTAAAGCAGAGGCCATATG
CTCGAGGATCCGGCTGCTAACAAAGCCCGAAAGGAAGCTGAGTTGGCTGCTGCCACCGCTGAGCAATAAC
TAGCATAACCCCTTGGGGCCTCTAAACGGGTCTTGAGGGGTTTTTTGCTGAAAGGAGGAACTATATCCGG
ATATCCCGCAAGAGGCCCGGCAGTACCGGCATAACCAAGCCTATGCCTACAGCATCCAGGGCCTAGGGTA
CGGGTTTTGCTGCCCGCAAACGGGCTGTTCTGGTGTTGCTAGTTTGTTATCAGAATCGCAGATCCGGCTT
CAGCCGGTTTGCCGGCTGAAAGCGCTATTTCTTCCAGAATTGCCATGATTTTTTCCCCACGGGAGGCGTC
ACTGGCTCCCGTGTTGTCGGCAGCTTTGATTCGATAAGCAGCATCGCCTGTTTCAGGCTGTCTATGTGTG
ACTGTTGAGCTGTAACAAGTTGTCTCAGGTGTTCAATTTCATGTTCTAGTTGCTTTGTTTTACTGGTTTC
ACCTGTTCTATTAGGTGTTACATGCTGTTCATCTGTTACATTGTCGATCTGTTCATGGTGAACAGCTTTG
AATGCACCAAAAACTCGTAAAAGCTCTGATGTATCTATCTTTTTTACACCGTTTTCATCTGTGCATATGG
ACAGTTTTCCCTTTGATATGTAACGGTGAACAGTTGTTCTACTTTTGTTTGTTAGTCTTGATGCTTCACT
GATAGATACAAGAGCCATAAGAACCTCAGATCCTTCCGTATTTAGCCAGTATGTTCTCTAGTGTGGTTCG
TTGTTTTTGCGTGAGCCATGAGAACGAACCATTGAGATCATACTTACTTTGCATGTCACTCAAAAATTTT
GCCTCAAAACTGGTGAGCTGAATTTTTGCAGTTAAAGCATCGTGTAGTGTTTTTCTTAGTCCGTTATGTA
GGTAGGAATCTGATGTAATGGTTGTTGGTATTTTGTCACCATTCATTTTTATCTGGTTGTTCTCAAGTTC
GGTTACGAGATCCATTTGTCTATCTAGTTCAACTTGGAAAATCAACGTATCAGTCGGGCGGCCTCGCTTA
TCAACCACCAATTTCATATTGCTGTAAGTGTTTAAATCTTTACTTATTGGTTTCAAAACCCATTGGTTAA
GCCTTTTAAACTCATGGTAGTTATTTTCAAGCATTAACATGAACTTAAATTCATCAAGGCTAATCTCTAT
ATTTGCCTTGTGAGTTTTCTTTTGTGTTAGTTCTTTTAATAACCACTCATAAATCCTCATAGAGTATTTG
TTTTCAAAAGACTTAACATGTTCCAGATTATATTTTATGAATTTTTTTAACTGGAAAAGATAAGGCAATA
TCTCTTCACTAAAAACTAATTCTAATTTTTCGCTTGAGAACTTGGCATAGTTTGTCCACTGGAAAATCTC
AAAGCCTTTAACCAAAGGATTCCTGATTTCCACAGTTCTCGTCATCAGCTCTCTGGTTGCTTTAGCTAAT
ACACCATAAGCATTTTCCCTACTGATGTTCATCATCTGAGCGTATTGGTTATAAGTGAACGATACCGTCC
GTTCTTTCCTTGTAGGGTTTTCAATCGTGGGGTTGAGTAGTGCCACACAGCATAAAATTAGCTTGGTTTC
ATGCTCCGTTAAGTCATAGCGACTAATCGCTAGTTCATTTGCTTTGAAAACAACTAATTCAGACATACAT
CTCAATTGGTCTAGGTGATTTTAATCACTATACCAATTGAGATGGGCTAGTCAATGATAATTACTAGTCC
TTTTCCTTTGAGTTGTGGGTATCTGTAAATTCTGCTAGACCTTTGCTGGAAAACTTGTAAATTCTGCTAG
ACCCTCTGTAAATTCCGCTAGACCTTTGTGTGTTTTTTTTGTTTATATTCAAGTGGTTATAATTTATAGA
ATAAAGAAAGAATAAAAAAAGATAAAAAGAATAGATCCCAGCCCTGTGTATAACTCACTACTTTAGTCAG
TTCCGCAGTATTACAAAAGGATGTCGCAAACGCTGTTTGCTCCTCTACAAAACAGACCTTAAAACCCTAA
AGGCTTAAGTAGCACCCTCGCAAGCTCGGGCAAATCGCTGAATATTCCTTTTGTCTCCGACCATCAGGCA
CCTGAGTCGCTGTCTTTTTCGTGACATTCAGTTCGCTGCGCTCACGGCTCTGGCAGTGAATGGGGGTAAA
TGGCACTACAGGCGCCTTTTATGGATTCATGCAAGGAAACTACCCATAATACAAGAAAAGCCCGTCACGG
GCTTCTCAGGGCGTTTTATGGCGGGTCTGCTATGTGGTGCTATCTGACTTTTTGCTGTTCAGCAGTTCCT
GCCCTCTGATTTTCCAGTCTGACCACTTCGGATTATCCCGTGACAGGTCATTCAGACTGGCTAATGCACC
CAGTAAGGCAGCGGTATCATCAACAGGCTTACCCGTCTTACTGTCCCTAGTGCTTGGATTCTCACCAATA
AAAAACGCCCGGCGGCAACCGAGCGTTCTGAACAAATCCAGATGGAGTTCTGAGGTCATTACTGGATCTA
TCAACAGGAGTCCAAGCGAGCTCTCGAACCCCAGAGTCCCGCTCAGAAGAACTCGTCAAGAAGGCGATAG
AAGGCGATGCGCTGCGAATCGGGAGCGGCGATACCGTAAAGCACGAGGAAGCGGTCAGCCCATTCGCCGC
CAAGCTCTTCAGCAATATCACGGGTAGCCAACGCTATGTCCTGATAGCGGTCCGCCACACCCAGCCGGCC
ACAGTCGATGAATCCAGAAAAGCGGCCATTTTCCACCATGATATTCGGCAAGCAGGCATCGCCATGGGTC
ACGACGAGATCCTCGCCGTCGGGCATGCGCGCCTTGAGCCTGGCGAACAGTTCGGCTGGCGCGAGCCCCT
GATGCTCTTCGTCCAGATCATCCTGATCGACAAGACCGGCTTCCATCCGAGTACGTGCTCGCTCGATGCG
ATGTTTCGCTTGGTGGTCGAATGGGCAGGTAGCCGGATCAAGCGTATGCAGCCGCCGCATTGCATCAGCC
ATGATGGATACTTTCTCGGCAGGAGCAAGGTGAGATGACAGGAGATCCTGCCCCGGCACTTCGCCCAATA
GCAGCCAGTCCCTTCCCGCTTCAGTGACAACGTCGAGCACAGCTGCGCAAGGAACGCCCGTCGTGGCCAG
CCACGATAGCCGCGCTGCCTCGTCCTGCAGTTCATTCAGGGCACCGGACAGGTCGGTCTTGACAAAAAGA
ACCGGGCGCCCCTGCGCTGACAGCCGGAACACGGCGGCATCAGAGCAGCCGATTGTCTGTTGTGCCCAGT
CATAGCCGAATAGCCTCTCCACCCAAGCGGCCGGAGAACCTGCGTGCAATCCATCTTGTTCAATCATGCG
AAACGATCCTCATCCTGTCTCTTGATCAGATCTTGATCCCCTGCGCCATCAGATCCTTGGCGGCAAGAAA
GCCATCCAGTTTACTTTGCAGGGCTTCCCAACCTTACCAGAGGGCGCCCCAGCTGGCAATTCCGACGTCT
AAGAAACCATTATTAT
